>Addgene plasmid #90142 | pT2-cryR;yrkCE1-basEgfp | addgene full sequence | sequence record 178731 | Addgene NGS Result
AGACCTGGTAACTCCTTACTGTAACTTATTGCACCTGATGAACAAAAGATGTGAACTGAACGCAAGTAGG
AGGCTAATAGAGGCTAGTACAGTACAAAGATCCCCAAATGATGTGTGCCGGCCTTAGTGGAGGCAGACCC
CTGGTTATATACCTGTGCTGCAGAAAGAGGGGCTTACAAATGGATCTCTCTGGAATGGCATTATCTCATG
GTGGGAACAGTGTTGTCAGCAGAATCAGCGGGGTGGACTCTGACCTGAGAATGACAGTCTAGCACTGAAT
GGCTCAGACAATACTCTTGTGGCCAACTATCACCGGAAAATAAGTGCCTGCCAAAACAAACCAGACCAGA
TGAAGCTACATGGCTGTAGAACGTCAGTATTTAATGTGTTGTGGCCACTTGGTTCACCAGATTTAAGAGC
TAATTTTTTTAAATATCACAGATAATCAATCGCTTTTTTTTTTCTTGACTGAAAAGCTTAGACTGGAAAA
TTCTTTGAAAAAGTTTGCACTACAGAAAATAAATACATAACATCCTGCACTGAATGCACACTATTAATAG
AAAAGAGAGCATTATTGTAGGAAATGTATTGTATATGTACATTCTGTGCATTTCACAATTTTCTCGAGCA
GGAAACAGCTATGACCATGATTACGCCAAGCTATCAACTTTGTATAGAAAAGTTGCGTTCTCAGTACTTT
AAAGAGCCTATGACAACAACAACAACAACAACAACATCATGCATATTTAATGTCACAGTATATTGCAGCA
TTGCATACTGGACTAAAAAGCATGATGAGGTTTGATTAATTAAATGGAAAACAGAATGGAATGTCTCTAG
GACTAGATTAGGCCATAGGCTTCATCACTTCCTGTTCTGTGCAAGGTCACTTCCTGTCTACTCTCCCCTG
GCGCTATGGGAGGAAGTGGGTGCGGCTGTCCGGTTAAATTGTCCGAAATGCAACATGGTTAAACTGACCA
AACCAGAGCCTGCAATGTGGATTTTCAGCTCTCCGATGTTCTGTTCACTACTGACCTGATGTTTAGTGTG
TAGGAAACGTTGGCTAAATCCCACATATTGTATTCAATGGGTTGCTTGTTTGATTAGCGTGAAACTGGCA
TTGATTCTGATGATGAATACATTTTTTTGGCTTTAGTTTTATCCAATTAGTGCATGCATATTCAGAGAAA
GTAAGTTTAAAAAGCACATATATTTAGTTTATTTTCCGAAAGCACCCGTGCTGAAATACTGCGTTCATTA
ACGGCCTGCTCGTGGAATCTGGCTGTGGAGGAAATTGACATCATGTGGAAAAAGGAAGTGGCTGTGTTTG
TGACACCTGACTTTCTGTTCCCAGGGCACACTCTGCTATTGTCTTCCCTCTCTGCAATATTATCTCTCAG
TTTCTCTCTCACTGCATTGTTTCACCTAGTTGTTGTTGTTGTTGTTTATTTGCCTGAGTGACTTTTATTA
CAGTTTTTATGAGTGTGTGGGTGTATTCAGCATGGTCTCACATTTTCCTGTTGTGATAATTGCTAAATCT
TTAATCAGGGTATACAAGTTTGTACAAAAAAGCAGGCTAGACTCTAGAGGGTATATAATGGATCTCGCGT
CTCAGCCTCACTTTGAGCTCCTCCACACGCTAGCGCTACCGGTCGCCACCATGGTGAGCAAGGGCGAGGA
GCTGTTCACCGGGGTGGTGCCCATCCTGGTCGAGCTGGACGGCGACGTAAACGGCCACAAGTTCAGCGTG
TCCGGCGAGGGCGAGGGCGATGCCACCTACGGCAAGCTGACCCTGAAGTTCATCTGCACCACCGGCAAGC
TGCCCGTGCCCTGGCCCACCCTCGTGACCACCCTGACCTACGGCGTGCAGTGCTTCAGCCGCTACCCCGA
CCACATGAAGCAGCACGACTTCTTCAAGTCCGCCATGCCCGAAGGCTACGTCCAGGAGCGCACCATCTTC
TTCAAGGACGACGGCAACTACAAGACCCGCGCCGAGGTGAAGTTCGAGGGCGACACCCTGGTGAACCGCA
TCGAGCTGAAGGGCATCGACTTCAAGGAGGACGGCAACATCCTGGGGCACAAGCTGGAGTACAACTACAA
CAGCCACAACGTCTATATCATGGCCGACAAGCAGAAGAACGGCATCAAGGTGAACTTCAAGATCCGCCAC
AACATCGAGGACGGCAGCGTGCAGCTCGCCGACCACTACCAGCAGAACACCCCCATCGGCGACGGCCCCG
TGCTGCTGCCCGACAACCACTACCTGAGCACCCAGTCCGCCCTGAGCAAAGACCCCAACGAGAAGCGCGA
TCACATGGTCCTGCTGGAGTTCGTGACCGCCGCCGGGATCACTCTCGGCATGGACGAGCTGTACAAGTCC
GGACTCAGATCTCGAGCTCAAGCTTCGAATTCTGCAGTCGACGGTACCGCGGGCCCGGGATCCACCGGAT
CTAGATAACTGATCATAATCAGCCATACCACATTTGTAGAGGTTTTACTTGCTTTAAAAAACCTCCCACA
CCTCCCCCTGAACCTGAAACATAAAATGAATGCAATTGTTGTTGTTAACTTGTTTATTGCAGCTTATAAT
GGTTACAAATAAAGCAATAGCATCACAAATTTCACAAATAAAGCATTTTTTTCACTGCATTCTAGTTGTG
GTTTGTCCAAACTCATCAATGTATCTTAACGCGTACCCAGCTTTCTTGTACAAAGTGGGGCGCGCCTACG
TAACTAGTCTCGAGCAACTTTATTATACATAGTTGATAATTCACTGGCCGTCGTTTTACGGTACCATCGA
TGATGATCCAGACATGATAAGATACATTGATGAGTTTGGACAAACCACAACTAGAATGCAGTGAAAAAAA
TGCTTTATTTGTGAAATTTGTGATGCTATTGCTTTATTTGTAACCATTATAAGCTGCAATAAACAAGTTA
ACAACAACAATTGCATTCATTTTATGTTTCAGGTTCAGGGGGAGGTGTGGGAGGTTTTTTAAAGCAAGTA
AAACCTCTACAAATGTGGTATGGCTGATTATGATCCTCTAGATCAGATCTGCGAAGATACGGCCACGGGT
GCTCTTGATCCTGTGGCTGATTTTGGACTGTGCTGCTCGCAGCTGCTGATGAATCACATACTTCCTCCAT
TTTCTTCCACTGATTGACTGTTATAATTTCCCTAATTTCCAGGTCAAGGTGCTGTGCATTGTGGTAATAG
ATGTGACATGACGTCACTTCCAAAGGACCAATGAACATGTCTGACCAATTTCATATAATGTGAAAACGAT
TTTCATAGGCAGAATAAATAACATTTAAATTAAACTGGGCATCAGCGCAATTCAATTGGTTTGGTAATAG
CAAGGGAAAATAGAATGAAGTGATCTCCAAAAAATAAGTACTTTTTGACTGTAAATAAAATTGTAAGGAG
TAAAAAGTACTTTTTTTTCTAAAAAAATGTAATTAAGTAAAAGTAAAAGTATTGATTTTTAATTGTACTC
AAGTAAAGTAAAAATCCCCAAAAATAATACTTAAGTACAGTAATCAAGTAAAATTACTCAAGTACTTTAC
ACCTCTGGTTCTTGACCCCCTACCTTCAGCAAGCCCAGCAGATCCACTAGTTCTAGAGCGGCCGCCACCG
CGGTGGAGCTCCAGCTTTTGTTCCCTTTAGTGAGGGTTAATTGCGCGCTTGGCGTAATCATGGTCATAGC
TGTTTCCTGTGTGAAATTGTTATCCGCTCACAATTCCACACAACATACGAGCCGGAAGCATAAAGTGTAA
AGCCTGGGGTGCCTAATGAGTGAGCTAACTCACATTAATTGCGTTGCGCTCACTGCCCGCTTTCCAGTCG
GGAAACCTGTCGTGCCAGCTGCATTAATGAATCGGCCAACGCGCGGGGAGAGGCGGTTTGCGTATTGGGC
GCTCTTCCGCTTCCTCGCTCACTGACTCGCTGCGCTCGGTCGTTCGGCTGCGGCGAGCGGTATCAGCTCA
CTCAAAGGCGGTAATACGGTTATCCACAGAATCAGGGGATAACGCAGGAAAGAACATGTGAGCAAAAGGC
CAGCAAAAGGCCAGGAACCGTAAAAAGGCCGCGTTGCTGGCGTTTTTCCATAGGCTCCGCCCCCCTGACG
AGCATCACAAAAATCGACGCTCAAGTCAGAGGTGGCGAAACCCGACAGGACTATAAAGATACCAGGCGTT
TCCCCCTGGAAGCTCCCTCGTGCGCTCTCCTGTTCCGACCCTGCCGCTTACCGGATACCTGTCCGCCTTT
CTCCCTTCGGGAAGCGTGGCGCTTTCTCATAGCTCACGCTGTAGGTATCTCAGTTCGGTGTAGGTCGTTC
GCTCCAAGCTGGGCTGTGTGCACGAACCCCCCGTTCAGCCCGACCGCTGCGCCTTATCCGGTAACTATCG
TCTTGAGTCCAACCCGGTAAGACACGACTTATCGCCACTGGCAGCAGCCACTGGTAACAGGATTAGCAGA
GCGAGGTATGTAGGCGGTGCTACAGAGTTCTTGAAGTGGTGGCCTAACTACGGCTACACTAGAAGAACAG
TATTTGGTATCTGCGCTCTGCTGAAGCCAGTTACCTTCGGAAAAAGAGTTGGTAGCTCTTGATCCGGCAA
ACAAACCACCGCTGGTAGCGGTGGTTTTTTTGTTTGCAAGCAGCAGATTACGCGCAGAAAAAAAGGATCT
CAAGAAGATCCTTTGATCTTTTCTACGGGGTCTGACGCTCAGTGGAACGAAAACTCACGTTAAGGCATTT
TGGTCATGAGATTATCAAAAAGGATCTTCACCTAGATCCTTTTAAATTAAAAATGAAGTTTTAAATCAAT
CTAAAGTATATATGAGTAAACTTGGTCTGACAGTTACCAATGCTTAATCAGTGAGGCACCTATCTCAGCG
ATCTGTCTATTTCGTTCATCCATAGTTGCCTGACTCCCCGTCGTGTAGATAACTACGATACGGGAGGGCT
TACCATCTGGCCCCAGTGCTGCAATGATACCGCGAGACCCACGCTCACCGGCTCCAGATTTATCAGCAAT
AAACCAGCCAGCCGGAAGGGCCGAGCGCAGAAGTGGTCCTGCAACTTTATCCGCCTCCATCCAGTCTATT
AATTGTTGCCGGGAAGCTAGAGTAAGTAGTTCGCCAGTTAATAGTTTGCGCAACGTTGTTGCCATTGCTA
CAGGCATCGTGGTGTCACGCTCGTCGTTTGGTATGGCTTCATTCAGCTCCGGTTCCCAACGATCAAGGCG
AGTTACATGATCCCCCATGTTGTGCAAAAAAGCGGTTAGCTCCTTCGGTCCTCCGATCGTTGTCAGAAGT
AAGTTGGCCGCAGTGTTATCACTCATGGTTATGGCAGCACTGCATAATTCTCTTACTGTCATGCCATCCG
TAAGATGCTTTTCTGTGACTGGTGAGTACTCAACCAAGTCATTCTGAGAATAGTGTATGCGGCGACCGAG
TTGCTCTTGCCCGGCGTCAATACGGGATAATACCGCGCCACATAGCAGAACTTTAAAAGTGCTCATCATT
GGAAAACGTTCTTCGGGGCGAAAACTCTCAAGGATCTTACCGCTGTTGAGATCCAGTTCGATGTAACCCA
CTCGTGCACCCAACTGATCTTCAGCATCTTTTACTTTCACCAGCGTTTCTGGGTGAGCAAAAACAGGAAG
GCAAAATGCCGCAAAAAAGGGAATAAGGGCGACACGGAAATGTTGAATACTCATACTCTTCCTTTTTCAA
TATTATTGAAGCATTTATCAGGGTTATTGTCTCATGAGCGGATACATATTTGAATGTATTTAGAAAAATA
AACAAATAGGGGTTCCGCGCACATTTCCCCGAAAAGTGCCACCTAAATTGTAAGCGTTAATATTTTGTTA
AAATTCGCGTTAAATTTTTGTTAAATCAGCTCATTTTTTAACCAATAGGCCGAAATCGGCAAAATCCCTT
ATAAATCAAAAGAATAGACCGAGATAGGGT
[37 nt withheld, positions 5981-6017]
AAAGAACGTGGACTCCAACGTCAAAGG
[32 nt withheld, positions 6045-6076]
GCTGGCTAAGAACTCATCAGCCTCCCCGGTCCATCTACCCACGTACCAATGCACCAATTGGCCACAATGA
CGGCTACTACATGGTGCCATTCCTTCCTCTTTATAGGAATGGAGACTACCTCCTGTCCAACAATGCTCTT
GGATACGAGTACGCCTACCTGTTGGACCCAGGTCATTGCACAACACCAGAAATGCCCTCTGATCTGCAAA
AGACGTGAATATCTGTTCAGACACCCATATCCACTCTGTTCCACACAGGTCAGAGGTTTGTCCAGGAGTT
CTTGACAGAGGTGTAAAAAGTACTCAAAAATTTTACTCAAGTGAAAGTACAAGTACTTAGGGAAAATTTT
ACTCAATTAAAAGTAAAAGTATCTGGCTAGAATCTTACTTGAGTAAAAGTAAAAAAGTACTCCATTAAAA
TTGTACTTGAGTATTAAGGAAGTAAAAGTAAAAGCAAGAAAGAAAACTAGAGATTCTTGTTTAAGCTTTT
AATCTCAAAAAACATTAAATGAAATGCATACAAGGTTTTATCCTGCTTTAGAACTGTTTGTATTTAATTA
TCAAACTATAAGACAGACAATCTAATGCCAGTACACGCTACTCAAAGTTGTAAAACCTCAGATTTAACTT
CAGTAGAAGCTGATTCTCAAAATTGTTAGTGTCAAGCCTAGCTCTTTTGGGGCTGAAAAGCAATCCTGCA
GTGCTGAAAAGCCTCTCACAGGCAGCCGATGCGGGAAGAGGTGTATTAGTCTTGATAGAGAGGCTGCAAA
TAGCAGGAAACGTGAGCAGAGACTCCCTGGTGTCTGAAACACAGGCCCATTTACGCCTTAAGATACATTG
ATGAGTTTGGACAAACCACAACTAGAATGCAGTGAAAAAAATGCTTTATTTGTGAAATTTGTGATGCTAT
TGCTTTATTTGTAACCATTATAAGCTGCAATAAACAAGTTAACAACAACAATTGCATTCATTTTATGTTT
CAGGTTCAGGGGGAGGTGTGGGAGGTTTTTTAAAGCAAGTAAAACCTCTACAAATGTGGTATGGCTGATT
ATGATCTAGAGTCGCGGCCGCTTTACTTGTACAGCTCGTCCATGCCGCCGGTGGAGTGGTGGCCCTCGGC
GCGCTCGTACTGTTCCACGATGGTGTAGTCCTCGTTGTGGGAGGTGATGTCCAGCTTGATGTTGACGTTG
TAGGCGCCGGGCAGCTGCACGGGCTTCTTGGCCTTGTAGGTGGTCTTGACCTCGGCGTCGTAGTGGCCGC
CGTCCTTCAGCTTCAGCCTCTGCTTGATCTCGCCCTTCAGGGCGCCGTCCTCGGGGTACATCCGCTCGGA
GGAGGCCTCCCAGCCCATGGTCTTCTTCTGCATTACGGGGCCGTCGGAGGGGAAGTTGGTGCCGCGCAGC
TTCACCTTGTAGATGAACTCGCCGTCCTGCAGGGAGGAGTCCTGGGTCACGGTCACCACGCCGCCGTCCT
CGAAGTTCATCACGCGCTCCCACTTGAAGCCCTCGGGGAAGGACAGCTTCAAGTAGTCGGGGATGTCGGC
GGGGTGCTTCACGTAGGCCTTGGAGCCGTACATGAACTGAGGGGACAGGATGTCCCAGGCGAAGGGCAGG
GGGCCGCCCTTGGTCACCTTCAGCTTGGCGGTCTGGGTGCCCTCGTAGGGGCGGCCCTCGCCCTCGCCCT
CGATCTCGAACTCGTGGCCGTTCACGGAGCCCTCCATGTGCACCTTGAAGCGCATGAACTCCTTGATGAT
GGCCATGTTGTCATCCTCGCCCTTGCTCACCATGGTGGCGACCGGTAATGTC
Features (pLannotate 1.2.2; 26 found; start..end, strand, type, name):
    665..685     +  protein_bind   attB4: mutant version of attB; core recombination site for the Gateway® BP reaction BP Clonase™
   1554..1578    +  protein_bind   attB1: mutant version of attB; recombination site for the Gateway® BP reaction BP Clonase™
   1585..1602    +  promoter       minP (fragment): minimal TATA-box promoter with low basal activity
   1661..2377    +  CDS            EGFP: EGFP is a basic (constitutively fluorescent) green fluorescent protein published in 1996, derived from Aequorea victoria. It is reported to be a rapidly-maturing weak dimer with moderate acid sensitivity.
   2378..2443    +  misc_feature   MCS: multiple cloning site
   2460..2544    +  CDS            large T antigen (fragment): large T antigen from SV40 (simian virus 40)
   2567..2688    +  polyA_signal   SV40 poly(A) signal: SV40 polyadenylation signal
   2698..2718    -  protein_bind   attB2: mutant version of attB; core recombination site for the Gateway® BP reaction BP Clonase™
   2745..2765    -  protein_bind   attB3: mutant version of attB; core recombination site for the Gateway® BP reaction BP Clonase™
   2769..2789    +  CDS            lacZα (fragment): LacZα fragment of β-galactosidase; lacZ fragment
   2805..2939    -  polyA_signal   SV40 poly(A) signal: SV40 polyadenylation signal
   2962..3045    -  CDS            large T antigen (fragment): large T antigen from SV40 (simian virus 40)
   3611..3651    -  misc_feature   MCS (fragment): pBluescript multiple cloning site
   3664..3682    -  promoter       T3 promoter: promoter for bacteriophage T3 RNA polymerase
   3727..3743    -  protein_bind   lac operator: The lac repressor binds to the lac operator to inhibit transcription in E. coli. This inhibition can be relieved by adding lactose or isopropyl-β-D-thiogalactopyranoside (IPTG). lac repressor encoded by lacI
   3751..3781    -  promoter       lac promoter: promoter for the E. coli lac operon
   3796..3817    -  protein_bind   CAP binding site: CAP binding activates transcription in the presence of cAMP. E. coli catabolite activator protein
   3830..3922    -  CDS            lacI (fragment): lac repressor; lacI; The lac repressor binds to the lac operator to inhibit transcription in E. coli. This inhibition can be relieved by adding lactose or isopropyl-β-D-thiogalactopyranoside (IPTG).
   4105..4693    -  rep_origin     ori: high-copy-number ColE1/pMB1/pBR322/pUC origin of replication
   4864..5724    -  CDS            AmpR: β-lactamase; bla; confers resistance to ampicillin, carbenicillin, and related antibiotics
   5725..5829    -  promoter       AmpR promoter: bla
   5855..6076    -  rep_origin     M13 ori (fragment) (sequence partly withheld): M13 bacteriophage origin of replication; arrow indicates direction of (+) strand synthesis
   6076..6363    +  CDS            tyr (fragment) (sequence partly withheld): TYRO_ORYLA - Also known as tyro. Experimental evidence at transcript level: Swiss-Prot protein existence level 2. This is a copper-containing oxidase that functions in the formation of pigments such as melanins and other polyphenolic compounds. From Oryzias latipes (Japanese rice fish) (Japanese killifish).
   6905..7026    -  polyA_signal   SV40 poly(A) signal: SV40 polyadenylation signal
   7049..7132    -  CDS            large T antigen (fragment): large T antigen from SV40 (simian virus 40)
   7152..7859    -  CDS            mCherry: mCherry is a basic (constitutively fluorescent) red fluorescent protein published in 2004, derived from Discosoma sp.. It is reported to be a very rapidly-maturing monomer with low acid sensitivity.
