[The description below was written by a language model from this plasmid's Addgene catalogue record and pLannotate feature annotations shown in this document.]
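Description:
pT2-cryR;yrkCE1-basEgfp is a Tol2 transposon-based enhancer-reporter plasmid for zebrafish transgenesis, assembled by Gateway cloning into the pDESTtol2pACrymCherry destination backbone. Although catalogued as a bacterial expression vector, its bacterial elements serve only for propagation: a high-copy ColE1/pUC-type origin and an ampicillin resistance gene (β-lactamase with its own promoter), alongside pBluescript-derived remnants such as a partial M13 origin, lac promoter/operator and T3 promoter. The Tol2 arms themselves are not annotated as such. The fragment that the annotation tool matched to medaka tyrosinase probably reflects Tol2-flanking sequence, since that element was originally found in that locus, but the record does not confirm this.

The test cassette lies between Gateway recombination scars. The roughly 870 bp interval between attB4 and attB1 is unannotated and corresponds in position to the 5' entry element, presumably the candidate enhancer (CE1) from the zebrafish yrk locus. Immediately downstream of attB1 is a minimal TATA-box promoter with low basal activity, followed by EGFP and an SV40 polyadenylation signal, then attB2 and attB3. Because the basal promoter is weak by itself, EGFP output reports the spatial and temporal activity of the attached enhancer.

A second, oppositely oriented cassette encodes mCherry with an SV40 poly(A). The backbone name implies that it is driven by a crystallin (lens) promoter, which is not annotated. This would give a red eye marker for identifying transgene carriers independently of enhancer activity. The associated publication concerns identifying developmentally active endothelial enhancers in zebrafish, consistent with use of this plasmid for in vivo validation of the yrk element.
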