Addgene plasmid #90142: pT2-cryR;yrkCE1-basEgfp
Purpose: contains yrk enhancer sequence and a basal promoter driving expression of eGFP
Depositing lab: Nathan Lawson. Depositing organization: University of Massachusetts, Worcester. Publication: Robust Identification of Developmentally Active Endothelial Enhancers in Zebrafish Using FANS-Assisted ATAC-Seq. Quillien A, Abdalla M, Yu J, Ou J, Zhu LJ, Lawson ND. Cell Rep. 2017 Jul 18;20(3):709-720. doi: 10.1016/j.celrep.2017.06.070. PubMed 28723572.
Backbone
  Vector backbone: pDESTtol2pACrymCherry
  Backbone manufacturer: Addgene
  Vector type: Bacterial Expression
Growth in bacteria
  Bacterial resistance: Ampicillin, 100 μg/mL
  Growth temperature: 37°C
  Growth strain: DH5alpha
  Copy number: High Copy
Gene/Insert
  Gene/Insert name: yrkE1basEgfp
  Species: D. rerio (zebrafish)
  Entrez Gene: yrk (a.k.a. fj84d04, MGC92165, zgc:92165, wu:fj84d04)
  Tag / fusion protein: EGFP (C terminal on insert)
  Cloning method: Gateway Cloning
Terms and licenses: Academic/Nonprofit Terms; Industry Terms: Not Available to Industry
How to cite: pT2-cryR;yrkCE1-basEgfp was a gift from Nathan Lawson (Addgene plasmid # 90142 ; http://n2t.net/addgene:90142 ; RRID:Addgene_90142)
